>Addgene plasmid #100980 | pET28a His tag-FRB-Venus C | addgene full sequence | sequence record 194849 | Addgene NGS Result
TGGCGAATGGG
[124 nt withheld, positions 12-135]
C
[91 nt withheld, positions 137-227]
A
[49 nt withheld, positions 229-277]
CCTTTGACGTTGGAGTCCACGTTCTTT
[37 nt withheld, positions 305-341]
ACCCTATCTCGGTCTATTCTTTTGATTTATAAGGGATTTTGCCGATTTCGGCCTATTGGTTAAAAAATGA
GCTGATTTAACAAAAATTTAACGCGAATTTTAACAAAATATTAACGCTTACAATTTAGGTGGCACTTTTC
GGGGAAATGTGCGCGGAACCCCTATTTGTTTATTTTTCTAAATACATTCAAATATGTATCCGCTCATGAA
TTAATTCTTAGAAAAACTCATCGAGCATCAAATGAAACTGCAATTTATTCATATCAGGATTATCAATACC
ATATTTTTGAAAAAGCCGTTTCTGTAATGAAGGAGAAAACTCACCGAGGCAGTTCCATAGGATGGCAAGA
TCCTGGTATCGGTCTGCGATTCCGACTCGTCCAACATCAATACAACCTATTAATTTCCCCTCGTCAAAAA
TAAGGTTATCAAGTGAGAAATCACCATGAGTGACGACTGAATCCGGTGAGAATGGCAAAAGTTTATGCAT
TTCTTTCCAGACTTGTTCAACAGGCCAGCCATTACGCTCGTCATCAAAATCACTCGCATCAACCAAACCG
TTATTCATTCGTGATTGCGCCTGAGCGAGACGAAATACGCGATCGCTGTTAAAAGGACAATTACAAACAG
GAATCGAATGCAACCGGCGCAGGAACACTGCCAGCGCATCAACAATATTTTCACCTGAATCAGGATATTC
TTCTAATACCTGGAATGCTGTTTTCCCGGGGATCGCAGTGGTGAGTAACCATGCATCATCAGGAGTACGG
ATAAAATGCTTGATGGTCGGAAGAGGCATAAATTCCGTCAGCCAGTTTAGTCTGACCATCTCATCTGTAA
CATCATTGGCAACGCTACCTTTGCCATGTTTCAGAAACAACTCTGGCGCATCGGGCTTCCCATACAATCG
ATAGATTGTCGCACCTGATTGCCCGACATTATCGCGAGCCCATTTATACCCATATAAATCAGCATCCATG
TTGGAATTTAATCGCGGCCTAGAGCAAGACGTTTCCCGTTGAATATGGCTCATAACACCCCTTGTATTAC
TGTTTATGTAAGCAGACAGTTTTATTGTTCATGACCAAAATCCCTTAACGTGAGTTTTCGTTCCACTGAG
CGTCAGACCCCGTAGAAAAGATCAAAGGATCTTCTTGAGATCCTTTTTTTCTGCGCGTAATCTGCTGCTT
GCAAACAAAAAAACCACCGCTACCAGCGGTGGTTTGTTTGCCGGATCAAGAGCTACCAACTCTTTTTCCG
AAGGTAACTGGCTTCAGCAGAGCGCAGATACCAAATACTGTCCTTCTAGTGTAGCCGTAGTTAGGCCACC
ACTTCAAGAACTCTGTAGCACCGCCTACATACCTCGCTCTGCTAATCCTGTTACCAGTGGCTGCTGCCAG
TGGCGATAAGTCGTGTCTTACCGGGTTGGACTCAAGACGATAGTTACCGGATAAGGCGCAGCGGTCGGGC
TGAACGGGGGGTTCGTGCACACAGCCCAGCTTGGAGCGAACGACCTACACCGAACTGAGATACCTACAGC
GTGAGCTATGAGAAAGCGCCACGCTTCCCGAAGGGAGAAAGGCGGACAGGTATCCGGTAAGCGGCAGGGT
CGGAACAGGAGAGCGCACGAGGGAGCTTCCAGGGGGAAACGCCTGGTATCTTTATAGTCCTGTCGGGTTT
CGCCACCTCTGACTTGAGCGTCGATTTTTGTGATGCTCGTCAGGGGGGCGGAGCCTATGGAAAAACGCCA
GCAACGCGGCCTTTTTACGGTTCCTGGCCTTTTGCTGGCCTTTTGCTCACATGTTCTTTCCTGCGTTATC
CCCTGATTCTGTGGATAACCGTATTACCGCCTTTGAGTGAGCTGATACCGCTCGCCGCAGCCGAACGACC
GAGCGCAGCGAGTCAGTGAGCGAGGAAGCGGAAGAGCGCCTGATGCGGTATTTTCTCCTTACGCATCTGT
GCGGTATTTCACACCGCAATGGTGCACTCTCAGTACAATCTGCTCTGATGCCGCATAGTTAAGCCAGTAT
ACACTCCGCTATCGCTACGTGACTGGGTCATGGCTGCGCCCCGACACCCGCCAACACCCGCTGACGCGCC
CTGACGGGCTTGTCTGCTCCCGGCATCCGCTTACAGACAAGCTGTGACCGTCTCCGGGAGCTGCATGTGT
CAGAGGTTTTCACCGTCATCACCGAAACGCGCGAGGCAGCTGCGGTAAAGCTCATCAGCGTGGTCGTGAA
GCGATTCACAGATGTCTGCCTGTTCATCCGCGTCCAGCTCGTTGAGTTTCTCCAGAAGCGTTAATGTCTG
GCTTCTGATAAAGCGGGCCATGTTAAGGGCGGTTTTTTCCTGTTTGGTCACTGATGCCTCCGTGTAAGGG
GGATTTCTGTTCATGGGGGTAATGATACCGATGAAACGAGAGAGGATGCTCACGATACGGGTTACTGATG
ATGAACATGCCCGGTTACTGGAACGTTGTGAGGGTAAACAACTGGCGGTATGGATGCGGCGGGACCAGAG
AAAAATCACTCAGGGTCAATGCCAGCGCTTCGTTAATACAGATGTAGGTGTTCCACAGGGTAGCCAGCAG
CATCCTGCGATGCAGATCCGGAACATAATGGTGCAGGGCGCTGACTTCCGCGTTTCCAGACTTTACGAAA
CACGGAAACCGAAGACCATTCATGTTGTTGCTCAGGTCGCAGACGTTTTGCAGCAGCAGTCGCTTCACGT
TCGCTCGCGTATCGGTGATTCATTCTGCTAACCAGTAAGGCAACCCCGCCAGCCTAGCCGGGTCCTCAAC
GACAGGAGCACGATCATGCGCACCCGTGGGGCCGCCATGCCGGCGATAATGGCCTGCTTCTCGCCGAAAC
GTTTGGTGGCGGGACCAGTGACGAAGGCTTGAGCGAGGGCGTGCAAGATTCCGAATACCGCAAGCGACAG
GCCGATCATCGTCGCGCTCCAGCGAAAGCGGTCCTCGCCGAAAATGACCCAGAGCGCTGCCGGCACCTGT
CCTACGAGTTGCATGATAAAGAAGACAGTCATAAGTGCGGCGACGATAGTCATGCCCCGCGCCCACCGGA
AGGAGCTGACTGGGTTGAAGGCTCTCAAGGGCATCGGTCGAGATCCCGGTGCCTAATGAGTGAGCTAACT
TACATTAATTGCGTTGCGCTCACTGCCCGCTTTCCAGTCGGGAAACCTGTCGTGCCAGCTGCATTAATGA
ATCGGCCAACGCGCGGGGAGAGGCGGTTTGCGTATTGGGCGCCAGGGTGGTTTTTCTTTTCACCAGTGAG
ACGGGCAACAGCTGATTGCCCTTCACCGCCTGGCCCTGAGAGAGTTGCAGCAAGCGGTCCACGCTGGTTT
GCCCCAGCAGGCGAAAATCCTGTTTGATGGTGGTTAACGGCGGGATATAACATGAGCTGTCTTCGGTATC
GTCGTATCCCACTACCGAGATATCCGCACCAACGCGCAGCCCGGACTCGGTAATGGCGCGCATTGCGCCC
AGCGCCATCTGATCGTTGGCAACCAGCATCGCAGTGGGAACGATGCCCTCATTCAGCATTTGCATGGTTT
GTTGAAAACCGGACATGGCACTCCAGTCGCCTTCCCGTTCCGCTATCGGCTGAATTTGATTGCGAGTGAG
ATATTTATGCCAGCCAGCCAGACGCAGACGCGCCGAGACAGAACTTAATGGGCCCGCTAACAGCGCGATT
TGCTGGTGACCCAATGCGACCAGATGCTCCACGCCCAGTCGCGTACCGTCTTCATGGGAGAAAATAATAC
TGTTGATGGGTGTCTGGTCAGAGACATCAAGAAATAACGCCGGAACATTAGTGCAGGCAGCTTCCACAGC
AATGGCATCCTGGTCATCCAGCGGATAGTTAATGATCAGCCCACTGACGCGTTGCGCGAGAAGATTGTGC
ACCGCCGCTTTACAGGCTTCGACGCCGCTTCGTTCTACCATCGACACCACCACGCTGGCACCCAGTTGAT
CGGCGCGAGATTTAATCGCCGCGACAATTTGCGACGGCGCGTGCAGGGCCAGACTGGAGGTGGCAACGCC
AATCAGCAACGACTGTTTGCCCGCCAGTTGTTGTGCCACGCGGTTGGGAATGTAATTCAGCTCCGCCATC
GCCGCTTCCACTTTTTCCCGCGTTTTCGCAGAAACGTGGCTGGCCTGGTTCACCACGCGGGAAACGGTCT
GATAAGAGACACCGGCATACTCTGCGACATCGTATAACGTTACTGGTTTCACATTCACCACCCTGAATTG
ACTCTCTTCCGGGCGCTATCATGCCATACCGCGAAAGGTTTTGCGCCATTCGATGGTGTCCGGGATCTCG
ACGCTCTCCCTTATGCGACTCCTGCATTAGGAAGCAGCCCAGTAGTAGGTTGAGGCCGTTGAGCACCGCC
GCCGCAAGGAATGGTGCATGCAAGGAGATGGCGCCCAACAGTCCCCCGGCCACGGGGCCTGCCACCATAC
CCACGCCGAAACAAGCGCTCATGAGCCCGAAGTGGCGAGCCCGATCTTCCCCATCGGTGATGTCGGCGAT
ATAGGCGCCAGCAACCGCACCTGTGGCGCCGGTGATGCCGGCCACGATGCGTCCGGCGTAGAGGATCGAG
ATCTCGATCCCGCGAAATTAATACGACTCACTATAGGGGAATTGTGAGCGGATAACAATTCCCCTCTAGA
AATAATTTTGTTTAACTCTAAGAAGGAGATATACCATGCACCATCATCATCATCACTGGCATGAAGGCCT
GGAAGAGGCATCTCGTTTGTACTTTGGGGAAAGGAACGTGAAAGGCATGTTTGAGGTGCTGGAGCCCTTG
CATGCTATGATGGAACGGGGCCCCCAGACTCTGAAGGAAACATCCTTTAATCAGGCCTATGGTCGAGATT
TAATGGAGGCCCAAGAGTGGTGCAGGAAGTACATGAAATCAGGGAATGTCAAGGACCTCACCCAAGCCTG
GGACCTCTATTATCATGTGTTCCGACGAATCTCAAAGCAGTTCGGTGGTGGGAGCGGAGGTGGAAGCGGG
GGAGGTAGCGGAGGGGGTAGCGACAAGCAGAAGAACGGCATCAAGGCCAACTTCAAGATCCGCCACAACA
TCGAGGACGGCGGCGTGCAGCTCGCCGACCACTACCAGCAGAACACCCCCATCGGCGACGGCCCCGTGCT
GCTGCCCGACAACCACTACCTGAGCTACCAGTCCGCCCTGAGCAAAGACCCCAACGAGAAGCGCGATCAC
ATGGTCCTGCTGGAGTTCGTGACCGCCGCCGGGATCACTCTCGGCATGGACGAGCTGTACAAGTGAGCGG
CCGCACTCGAGCACCACCACCACCACCACTGAGATCCGGCTGCTAACAAAGCCCGAAAGGAAGCTGAGTT
GGCTGCTGCCACCGCTGAGCAATAACTAGCATAACCCCTTGGGGCCTCTAAACGGGTCTTGAGGGGTTTT
TTGCTGAAAGGAGGAACTATATCCGGAT
Features (pLannotate 1.2.2; 19 found; start..end, strand, type, name):
     12..440     +  rep_origin     f1 ori (sequence partly withheld): f1 bacteriophage origin of replication; arrow indicates direction of (+) strand synthesis
    493..550     +  promoter       AmpR promoter (fragment): bla
    559..1374    -  CDS            KanR: aminoglycoside phosphotransferase; aph(3')-Ia; confers resistance to kanamycin in bacteria or G418 (Geneticin®) in eukaryotes
   1496..2084    +  rep_origin     ori: high-copy-number ColE1/pMB1/pBR322/pUC origin of replication
   2270..2409    -  misc_feature   bom: basis of mobility region from pBR322
   2511..2702    -  CDS            rop: Rop protein, which maintains plasmids at low copy number; rop
   2719..3099    +  CDS            YPB1_ECOLX: Protein predicted: Swiss-Prot protein existence level 4. From Escherichia coli.
   3171..3462    -  CDS            TcR (fragment): tetracycline efflux protein; tet; confers resistance to tetracycline
   3477..3498    -  protein_bind   CAP binding site: CAP binding activates transcription in the presence of cAMP. E. coli catabolite activator protein
   3511..4593    -  CDS            lacI: lac repressor; lacI; The lac repressor binds to the lac operator to inhibit transcription in E. coli. This inhibition can be relieved by adding lactose or isopropyl-β-D-thiogalactopyranoside (IPTG).
   4594..4671    -  promoter       lacI promoter: lacI
   4679..4958    -  CDS            TcR (fragment): tetracycline efflux protein; tet; confers resistance to tetracycline
   4980..4998    +  promoter       T7 promoter: promoter for bacteriophage T7 RNA polymerase
   4999..5023    +  protein_bind   lac operator: The lac repressor binds to the lac operator to inhibit transcription in E. coli. This inhibition can be relieved by adding lactose or isopropyl-β-D-thiogalactopyranoside (IPTG). lac repressor encoded by lacI
   5088..5348    +  CDS            FRB (fragment): FKBP-rapamycin binding domain of human FRAP
   5403..5654    +  CDS            VC155: C-terminal fragment of mVenus for use in bimolecular fluorescence complementation (BiFC) (Kodama and Hu, 2010)
   5673..5690    +  CDS            9xHis (fragment): 9xHis affinity tag
   5700..5749    +  CDS            SET1 (fragment): solubility-enhancement tag derived from T7 phage gene 10B
   5757..5804    +  terminator     T7 terminator: transcription terminator for bacteriophage T7 RNA polymerase
