[The description below was written by a language model from this plasmid's Addgene catalogue record and pLannotate feature annotations shown in this document.]
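Description:
pET28a His tag-FRB-Venus C is a bacterial expression plasmid of about 5.8 kb, built on the pET-28a backbone. It is used to produce and purify one half of a split-fluorescent protein delivery sensor. The plasmid is selected with kanamycin through the aph(3')-Ia (KanR) gene. It replicates from a ColE1/pMB1-type origin, and the adjacent bom and rop elements are characteristic of pBR322-derived backbones with restrained copy number; the catalogue lists copy number as unknown. An f1 origin is also present. The annotated tetracycline-resistance fragments, partial AmpR promoter and predicted open reading frame are backbone remnants and do not appear to be functional parts of the design.

The synthetic insert of roughly 630 bp was cloned between XbaI and NotI. It sits downstream of a T7 promoter with an adjoining lac operator, and a T7 terminator follows it. The plasmid also carries lacI, so transcription is repressed until IPTG is added in a host that supplies T7 RNA polymerase. The encoded protein fuses FRB, the FKBP-rapamycin binding domain of human FRAP/mTOR, to VC155, the C-terminal mVenus fragment used in bimolecular fluorescence complementation. The catalogue describes an N-terminal His tag on the insert for affinity purification. The feature table does not annotate that tag and instead marks a histidine-tag fragment just downstream of Venus C, which is probably the backbone's C-terminal His sequence; the record does not show whether it is in frame.

In general, rapamycin-induced dimerisation of FRB with an FKBP-tagged partner carrying the complementary Venus fragment would reconstitute fluorescence, although the record does not name the partner construct. The associated work concerns nanoparticle-mediated protein delivery and small-molecule-triggered activation of proteins in the nucleus.
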