Addgene plasmid #100980: pET28a His tag-FRB-Venus C
Purpose: Encodes half of a protein delivery sensor (His-FRB-Venus C) for expression in and purification from Bacteria
Depositing lab: Heinrich Leonhardt. Depositing organization: Ludwig-Maximilians-Universitaet Muenchen (LMU). Publication: Nanoparticle Mediated Delivery and Small Molecule Triggered Activation of Proteins in the Nucleus. Chiu HY, Bates JA, Helma J, Engelke H, Harz H, Bein T, Leonhardt H. Nucleus. 2018 Sep 14. doi: 10.1080/19491034.2018.1523665. PubMed 30217128.
Backbone
  Vector backbone: pET 28a
  Backbone manufacturer: EMD Biosciences
  Backbone size w/o insert (bp): 5201
  Total vector size (bp): 5833
  Vector type: Bacterial Expression
Growth in bacteria
  Bacterial resistance: Kanamycin, 50 μg/mL
  Growth temperature: 37°C
  Growth strain: DH5alpha
  Copy number: Unknown
Gene/Insert
  Gene/Insert name: His-FRB-Venus C
  Species: Synthetic
  Insert size (bp): 632
  Promoter: T7
  Tag / fusion protein: His tag (N terminal on insert)
  Cloning method: Restriction Enzyme; 5′ cloning site XbaI (not destroyed); 3′ cloning site NotI (not destroyed)
  Sequencing primers: 5′ TAATACGACTCACTATAGGG; 3′ ctttgttagcagccggatctc
Terms and licenses: Academic/Nonprofit Terms; Industry Terms: Not Available to Industry
How to cite: pET28a His tag-FRB-Venus C was a gift from Heinrich Leonhardt (Addgene plasmid # 100980 ; http://n2t.net/addgene:100980 ; RRID:Addgene_100980)
